>Addgene plasmid #80936 | pAAV-SMVP-Cas9N-U6-gRNA M3 | depositor full sequence | sequence record 158461 | pAAV-SMVP-Cas9N-U6-gRNA M3 sequence 7481 bps
TTTTTGCGGCATTTTGCCTTCCTGTTTTTGCTCACCCAGAAACGCTGGTGAAAGTAAAAGATGCTGAAGA
TCAGTTGGGTGCACGAGTGGGTTACATCGAACTGGATCTCAATAGTGGTAAGATCCTTGAGAGTTTTCGC
CCCGAAGAACGTTTTCCAATGATGAGCACTTTTAAAGTTCTGCTATGTGGCGCGGTATTATCCCGTATTG
ACGCCGGGCAAGAGCAACTCGGTCGCCGCATACACTATTCTCAGAATGACTTGGTTGAGTACTCACCAGT
CACAGAAAAGCATCTTACGGATGGCATGACAGTAAGAGAATTATGCAGTGCTGCCATAACCATGAGTGAT
AACACTGCGGCCAACTTACTTCTGACAACGATCGGAGGACCGAAGGAGCTAACCGCTTTTTTGCACAACA
TGGGGGATCATGTAACTCGCCTTGATCGTTGGGAACCGGAGCTGAATGAAGCCATACCAAACGACGAGCG
TGACACCACGATGCCTGTAGTAATGGTAACAACGTTGCGCAAACTATTAACTGGCGAACTACTTACTCTA
GCTTCCCGGCAACAATTAATAGACTGGATGGAGGCGGATAAAGTTGCAGGACCACTTCTGCGCTCGGCCC
TTCCGGCTGGCTGGTTTATTGCTGATAAATCTGGAGCCGGTGAGCGTGGGTCTCGCGGTATCATTGCAGC
ACTGGGGCCAGATGGTAAGCCCTCCCGTATCGTAGTTATCTACACGACGGGGAGTCAGGCAACTATGGAT
GAACGAAATAGACAGATCGCTGAGATAGGTGCCTCACTGATTAAGCATTGGTAACTGTCAGACCAAGTTT
ACTCATATATACTTTAGATTGATTTAAAACTTCATTTTTAATTTAAAAGGATCTAGGTGAAGATCCTTTT
TGATAATCTCATGACCAAAATCCCTTAACGTGAGTTTTCGTTCCACTGAGCGTCAGACCCCGTAGAAAAG
ATCAAAGGATCTTCTTGAGATCCTTTTTTTCTGCGCGTAATCTGCTGCTTGCAAACAAAAAAACCACCGC
TACCAGCGGTGGTTTGTTTGCCGGATCAAGAGCTACCAACTCTTTTTCCGAAGGTAACTGGCTTCAGCAG
AGCGCAGATACCAAATACTGTCCTTCTAGTGTAGCCGTAGTTAGGCCACCACTTCAAGAACTCTGTAGCA
CCGCCTACATACCTCGCTCTGCTAATCCTGTTACCAGTGGCTGCTGCCAGTGGCGATAAGTCGTGTCTTA
CCGGGTTGGACTCAAGACGATAGTTACCGGATAAGGCGCAGCGGTCGGGCTGAACGGGGGGTTCGTGCAC
ACAGCCCAGCTTGGAGCGAACGACCTACACCGAACTGAGATACCTACAGCGTGAGCTATGAGAAAGCGCC
ACGCTTCCCGAAGGGAGAAAGGCGGACAGGTATCCGGTAAGCGGCAGGGTCGGAACAGGAGAGCGCACGA
GGGAGCTTCCAGGGGGAAACGCCTGGTATCTTTATAGTCCTGTCGGGTTTCGCCACCTCTGACTTGAGCG
TCGATTTTTGTGATGCTCGTCAGGGGGGCGGAGCCTATGGAAAAACGCCAGCAACGCGGCCTTTTTACGG
TTCCTGGCCTTTTGCTGCGGTTTTGCTCACATGTTCTTTCCTGCGTTATCCCCTGATTCTGTGGATAACC
GTATTACCGCCTTTGAGTGAGCTGATACCGCTCGCCGCAGCCGAACGACCGAGCGCAGCGAGTCAGTGAG
CGAGGAAGCGGAAGAGCGCCCAATACGCAAACCGCCTCTCCCCGCGCGTTGGCCGATTCATTAATGCAGC
TGGCACGACAGGTTTCCCGACTGGAAAGCGGGCAGTGAGCGCAACGCAATTAATGTGAGTTAGCTCACTC
ATTAGGCACCCCAGGCTTTACACTTTATGCTTCCGGCTCGTATGTTGTGTGGAATTGTGAGCGGATAACA
ATTTCACACAGGAAACAGCTATGACCATGATTACGCCAGATTTAATTAAGGCTGCGCGCTCGCTCGCTCA
CTGAGGCCGCCCGGGCAAAGCCCGGGCGTCGGGCGACCTTTGGTCGCCCGGCCTCAGTGAGCGAGCGAGC
GCGCAGAGAGGGAGTGGCCAACTCCATCACTAGGGGTTCCTTGTAGTTAATGATTAACCCGCCATGCTAC
TTATCTACCTGCGGCCGCCATTATGGAATGTGTGTCAGTTAGGGTGTGGAAAGTCCCCAGGCTCCCCAGC
AGGCAGAAGTATGCAAAGCATGCATCTCAATTAGTCAGCAACCAGTCCCGGTCTCCTCCCATGCATGTCA
ATATTGGCCATTAGCCATATTATTCATTGGTTATATAGCATAAATCAATATTGGCTATTGGCCATTGCAT
ACGTTGTATCTATATCATAATATGTACATTTATATTGGCTCATGTCCAATATGACCGCCATGTTGGCATT
GATTATTGACTAGTTATTAATAGTAATCAATTACGGGGTCATTAGTTCATAGCCCATATATGGAGTTCCG
CGTTACATAACTTACGGTAAATGGCCCGCCTGGCTGACCGCCCAACGACCCCCGCCCATTGACGTCAATA
ATGACGTATGTTCCCATAGTAACGCCAATAGGGACTTTCCATTGACGTCAATGGGTGGAGTATTTACGGT
AAACTGCCCACTTGGCAGTACATCAAGTGTATCATATGCCAAGTCCGCCCCCTATTGACGTCAATGACGG
TAAATGGCCCGCCTGGCATTATGCCCAGTACATGACCTTACGGGACTTTCCTACTTGGCAGTACATCTAC
GTATTAGTCATCGCTATTACCATGGTGATGCGGTTTTGGCAGTACACCAATGGGCGTGGATAGCGGTTTG
ACTCACGGGGATTTCCAAGTCTCCACCCCATTGACGTCAATGGGAGTTTGTTTTGGCACCAAAATCAACG
GGACTTTCCAAAATGTCGTAATAACCCCGCCCCGTTGACGCAAATGGGCGGTAGGCGTGTACGGTGGGAG
GTCTATATAAGCAGAGGTCGTTTAGTGAACCGTCAGATCACTAGTAGCTTTATTGCGGTAGTTTATCACA
GTTAAATTGCTAACGCAGTCAGTGCTCGACTGATCACAGGTAAGTATCAAGGTTACAAGACAGGTTTAAG
GAGGCCAATAGAAACTGGGCTTGTCGAGACAGAGAAGATTCTTGCGTTTCTGATAGGCACCTATTGGTCT
TACTGACATCCACTTTGCCTTTCTCTCCACAGGGGTACCGAAGCCGCTAGCGCTACCGGTCGCCACCATG
GCCCCAAAGAAGAAGCGGAAGGTCGGTATCCACGGAGTCCCAGCAGCCGACAAGAAGTACTCCATTGGGC
TCGATATCGGCACAAACAGCGTCGGCTGGGCCGTCATTACGGACGAGTACAAGGTGCCGAGCAAAAAATT
CAAAGTTCTGGGCAATACCGATCGCCACAGCATAAAGAAGAACCTCATTGGCGCCCTCCTGTTCGACTCC
GGGGAAACGGCCGAAGCCACGCGGCTCAAAAGAACAGCACGGCGCAGATATACCCGCAGAAAGAATCGGA
TCTGCTACCTGCAGGAGATCTTTAGTAATGAGATGGCTAAGGTGGATGACTCTTTCTTCCATAGGCTGGA
GGAGTCCTTTTTGGTGGAGGAGGATAAAAAGCACGAGCGCCACCCAATCTTTGGCAATATCGTGGACGAG
GTGGCGTACCATGAAAAGTACCCAACCATATATCATCTGAGGAAGAAGCTTGTAGACAGTACTGATAAGG
CTGACTTGCGGTTGATCTATCTCGCGCTGGCGCATATGATCAAATTTCGGGGACACTTCCTCATCGAGGG
GGACCTGAACCCAGACAACAGCGATGTCGACAAACTCTTTATCCAACTGGTTCAGACTTACAATCAGCTT
TTCGAAGAGAACCCGATCAACGCATCCGGAGTTGACGCCAAAGCAATCCTGAGCGCTAGGCTGTCCAAAT
CCCGGCGGCTCGAAAACCTCATCGCACAGCTCCCTGGGGAGAAGAAGAACGGCCTGTTTGGTAATCTTAT
CGCCCTGTCACTCGGGCTGACCCCCAACTTTAAATCTAACTTCGACCTGGCCGAAGATGCCAAGCTTCAA
CTGAGCAAAGACACCTACGATGATGATCTCGACAATCTGCTGGCCCAGATCGGCGACCAGTACGCAGACC
TTTTTTTGGCGGCAAAGAACCTGTCAGACGCCATTCTGCTGAGTGATATTCTGCGAGTGAACACGGAGAT
CACCAAAGCTCCGCTGAGCGCTAGTATGATCAAGCGCTATGATGAGCACCACCAAGACTTGACTTTGCTG
AAGGCCCTTGTCAGACAGCAACTGCCTGAGAAGTACAAGGAAATTTTCTTCGATCAGTCTAAAAATGGCT
ACGCCGGATACATTGACGGCGGAGCAAGCCAGGAGGAATTTTACAAATTTATTAAGCCCATCTTGGAAAA
AATGGACGGCACCGAGGAGCTGCTGGTAAAGCTTAACAGAGAAGATCTGTTGCGCAAACAGCGCACTTTC
GACAATGGAAGCATCCCCCACCAGATTCACCTGGGCGAACTGCACGCTATCCTCAGGCGGCAAGAGGATT
TCTACCCCTTTTTGAAAGATAACAGGGAAAAGATTGAGAAAATCCTCACATTTCGGATACCCTACTATGT
AGGCCCCCTCGCCCGGGGAAATTCCAGATTCGCGTGGATGACTCGCAAATCAGAAGAGACCATCACTCCC
TGGAACTTCGAGGAAGTCGTGGATAAGGGGGCCTCTGCCCAGTCCTTCATCGAAAGGATGACTAACTTTG
ATAAAAATCTGCCTAACGAAAAGGTGCTTCCTAAACACTCTCTGCTGTACGAGTACTTCACAGTTTATAA
CGAGCTCACCAAGGTCAAATACGTCACAGAAGGGATGAGAAAGCCAGCATTCCTGTCTGGAGAGCAGAAG
AAAGCTATCGTGGACCTCCTCTTCAAGACGAACCGGAAAGTTACCGTGAAACAGCTCAAAGAAGACTATT
TCAAAAAGATTGAATGTTTCGACTCTGTTGAAATCAGCGGAGTGGAGGATCGCTTCAACGCATCCCTGGG
AACGTATCACGATCTCCTGAAAATCATTAAAGACAAGGACTTCCTGGACAATGAGGAGAACGAGGACATT
CTTGAGGACATTGTCCTCACCCTTACGTTGTTTGAAGATAGGGAGATGATTGAAGAACGCTTGAAAACTT
ACGCTCATCTCTTCGACGACAAAGTCATGAAACAGCTCAAGAGGCGCCGATATACAGGATGGGGGCGGCT
GTCAAGAAAACTGATCAATGGGATCCGAGACAAGCAGAGTGGAAAGACAATCCTGGATTTTCTTAAGTCC
GATGGATTTGCCAACCGGAACTTCATGCAGTTGATCCATGATGACTCTCTCACCTTTAAGGAGGACATCC
AGAAAGCACAAGTTTGTCTGGCTGGCGATACTCTCATTACCCTGGCCGATGGACGACGAGTGCCTATTAG
AGAACTGGTGTCACAGCAGAATTTTTCCGTGTGGGCTCTGAATCCTCAGACTTACCGCCTGGAGAGGGCT
AGAGTGAGTAGAGCTTTCTGTACCGGCATCAAACCTGTGTACCGCCTCACCACTAGACTGGGGAGATCCA
TTAGGGCCACTGCCAACCACCGATTTCTCACACCTCAGGGCTGGAAACGAGTCGATGAACTCCAGCCTGG
AGATTACCTGGCTCTGCCTAGGAGAATCCCTACTGCCTCCTGATCTCGAGCTCGATGAGTTTGGACAAAC
CACAACTAGAATGCAGTGAAAAAAATGCTTTATTTGTGAAATTTGTGATGCTATTGCTTTATTTGTAACC
ATTATAAGCTGCAATAAACAAGTTAACAACAACAATTGCATTCATTTTATGTTTCAGGTTCAGGGGGAGG
TGTGGGAGGTTTTTTAAAGCAAGTAAAACCTCTACAAATGTGGTACTTAAGAGGGGGAGACCAAAGGGCG
AGACGTTAAGGCCTCACGTGACATGTGAGCAAAAGGCCAGCAAAATGTACAAAAAAGCAGGCTTTAAAGG
AACCAATTCAGTCGACTGGATCCGGTACCAAGGTCGGGCAGGAAGAGGGCCTATTTCCCATGATTCCTTC
ATATTTGCATATACGATACAAGGCTGTTAGAGAGATAATTAGAATTAATTTGACTGTAAACACAAAGATA
TTAGTACAAAATACGTGACGTAGAAAGTAATAATTTCTTGGGTAGTTTGCAGTTTTAAAATTATGTTTTA
AAATGGACTATCATATGCTTACCGTAACTTGAAAGTATTTCGATTTCTTGGCTTTATATATCTTGTGGAA
AGGACGAAACACCGTCAAGCCCAAAGTCTCTCCGGGACCTCTTGTTTTAGAGCTAGAAATAGCAAGTTAA
AATAAGGCTAGTCCGTTATCAACTTGAAAAAGTGGCACCGAGTCGGTGCTTTTTTTTCTAGAGGGCGGCC
GCAGGTAGATAAGTAGCATGGCGGGTTAATCATTAACTACAAGGAACCCCTAGTGATGGAGTTGGCCACT
CCCTCTCTGCGCGCTCGCTCGCTCACTGAGGCCGGGCGACCAAAGGTCGCCCGACGCCCGGGCTTTGCCC
GGGCGGCCTCAGTGAGCGAGCGAGCGCGCAGCCTTAATTAACCTAATTCACTGGCCGTCGTTTTACAACG
TCGTGACTGGGAAAACCCTGGCGTTACCCAACTTAATCGCCTTGCAGCACATCCCCCTTTCGCCAGCTGG
CGTAATAGCGAAGAGGCCCGCACCGATCGCCCTTCCCAACAGTTGCGCAGCCTGAATGGCGAATGGG
[124 nt withheld, positions 6858-6981]
C
[91 nt withheld, positions 6983-7073]
A
[49 nt withheld, positions 7075-7123]
CCTTTGACGTTGGAGTCCACGTTCTTT
[37 nt withheld, positions 7151-7187]
ACCCTATCTCGGTCTATTCTTTTGATTTATAAGGGATTTTGCCGATTTCGGCCTATTGGTTAAAAAATGA
GCTGATTTAACAAAAATTTAACGCGAATTTTAACAAAATATTAACGTTTATAATTTCAGGTGGCATCTTT
CGGGGAAATGTGCGCGGAACCCCTATTTGTTTATTTTTCTAAATACATTCAAATATGTATCCGCTCATGA
GACAATAACCCTGATAAATGCTTCAATAATATTGAAAAAGGAAGAGTATGAGTATTCAACATTTCCGTGT
CGCCCTTATTCCCT
Features (pLannotate 1.2.2; 22 found; start..end, strand, type, name):
    995..1583    +  rep_origin     ori: high-copy-number ColE1/pMB1/pBR322/pUC origin of replication
   1766..1858    +  CDS            lacI (fragment): lac repressor; lacI; The lac repressor binds to the lac operator to inhibit transcription in E. coli. This inhibition can be relieved by adding lactose or isopropyl-β-D-thiogalactopyranoside (IPTG).
   1871..1892    +  protein_bind   CAP binding site: CAP binding activates transcription in the presence of cAMP. E. coli catabolite activator protein
   1907..1937    +  promoter       lac promoter: promoter for the E. coli lac operon
   1945..1961    +  protein_bind   lac operator: The lac repressor binds to the lac operator to inhibit transcription in E. coli. This inhibition can be relieved by adding lactose or isopropyl-β-D-thiogalactopyranoside (IPTG). lac repressor encoded by lacI
   2011..2141    -  repeat_region  AAV2 ITR (fragment): inverted terminal repeat of adeno-associated virus serotype 2 inverted
   2194..2285    +  promoter       SV40 promoter (fragment): SV40 enhancer and early promoter
   2447..2824    +  enhancer       CMV enhancer: human cytomegalovirus immediate early enhancer
   2826..3025    +  promoter       CMV promoter: human cytomegalovirus (CMV) immediate early promoter
   3120..3252    +  intron         chimeric intron: chimera between introns from human β-globin and immunoglobulin heavy chain genes
   3339..5475    +  CDS            Cas9 (fragment): Cas9 (Csn1) endonuclease from the Streptococcus pyogenes Type II CRISPR/Cas system generates RNA-guided double strand breaks in DNA
   5475..5780    +  CDS            dnaB (fragment): DNAB_SYNY3 - Experimental evidence at protein level: Swiss-Prot protein existence level 1. Participates in initiation and elongation during chromosome replication; it exhibits DNA-dependent ATPase activity. From Synechocystis sp. (strain PCC 6803 / Kazusa).
   5823..5904    -  polyA_signal   SV40 poly(A) signal: SV40 polyadenylation signal
   5927..5995    -  CDS            large T antigen (fragment): large T antigen from SV40 (simian virus 40)
   6066..6083    +  protein_bind   attB1 (fragment): mutant version of attB; recombination site for the Gateway® BP reaction BP Clonase™
   6135..6375    +  promoter       U6 promoter: RNA polymerase III promoter for human U6 snRNA
   6414..6489    +  misc_RNA       gRNA scaffold: guide RNA scaffold for the Streptococcus pyogenes CRISPR/Cas9 system
   6552..6682    +  repeat_region  AAV2 ITR (fragment): inverted terminal repeat of adeno-associated virus serotype 2 inverted
   6696..6853    +  CDS            lacZα (fragment): LacZα fragment of β-galactosidase; lacZ fragment
   6858..7286    +  rep_origin     f1 ori (sequence partly withheld): f1 bacteriophage origin of replication; arrow indicates direction of (+) strand synthesis
   7340..7444    +  promoter       AmpR promoter: bla
   7445..824     +  CDS            AmpR (across the origin): β-lactamase; bla; confers resistance to ampicillin, carbenicillin, and related antibiotics
