[The description below was written by a language model from this plasmid's Addgene catalogue record and pLannotate feature annotations shown in this document.]
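Description:
pAAV-SMVP-Cas9N-U6-gRNA M3 is an AAV transfer plasmid of about 7.5 kb, built on the pZac2.1 backbone and designed to deliver one half of a split Streptococcus pyogenes Cas9 together with a guide RNA to mammalian cells. It is propagated in E. coli through a high-copy ColE1/pUC-type origin and selected with ampicillin via the β-lactamase gene. The backbone also carries an f1 phage origin and remnants of the lac region (lacI and lacZα fragments, lac promoter and operator), which play no role in the payload. Two AAV2 inverted terminal repeats flank the payload and mark the segment that is replicated and packaged into recombinant AAV particles when the helper functions are supplied.

Between the ITRs there are two expression units. The first uses the "SMVP" regulatory region, annotated as an SV40 promoter/enhancer fragment followed by the CMV enhancer and CMV immediate-early promoter and a chimeric β-globin/immunoglobulin intron. This drives an N-terminal fragment of Cas9 fused directly to a segment matching a cyanobacterial DnaB sequence, and the unit ends in an SV40 polyadenylation signal. DnaB proteins are a known source of inteins, so this segment probably serves as a split-intein half that would let Cas9N be joined by protein trans-splicing to a separately delivered C-terminal half, though the record does not describe the mechanism. Splitting Cas9 in this way keeps each part within the AAV packaging limit. The second unit is a human U6 (RNA polymerase III) promoter driving guide M3 fused to the S. pyogenes gRNA scaffold, which targets myostatin (Mstn) for cleavage. On its own the plasmid supplies only Cas9N and the guide.
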