Addgene plasmid #80936: pAAV-SMVP-Cas9N-U6-gRNA M3
Purpose: Expresses Cas9N in mammalian cells; expresses gRNA M3 for Mstn cleavage.
Depositing lab: George Church. Depositing organization: Harvard University. Publication: A multifunctional AAV-CRISPR-Cas9 and its host response. Chew WL, Tabebordbar M, Cheng JK, Mali P, Wu EY, Ng AH, Zhu K, Wagers AJ, Church GM. Nat Methods. 2016 Sep 5. doi: 10.1038/nmeth.3993. PubMed 27595405.
Backbone
  Vector backbone: pZac2.1
  Backbone manufacturer: University of Pennsylvannia
  Backbone size w/o insert (bp): 3000
  Total vector size (bp): 7480
  Vector type: Mammalian Expression, AAV, CRISPR, Synthetic Biology
Growth in bacteria
  Bacterial resistance: Ampicillin, 100 μg/mL
  Growth temperature: 37°C
  Growth strain: NEB Stable
  Copy number: Unknown
Gene/Insert
  Gene/Insert name: Cas9N (alt name: Split-Cas9 N-terminal half with gRNA against Mstn)
  Species: Synthetic
Terms and licenses: Academic/Nonprofit Terms; Industry Terms: Not Available to Industry
How to cite: pAAV-SMVP-Cas9N-U6-gRNA M3 was a gift from George Church (Addgene plasmid # 80936 ; http://n2t.net/addgene:80936 ; RRID:Addgene_80936)
