>Addgene plasmid #80936 | pAAV-SMVP-Cas9N-U6-gRNA M3 | addgene partial sequence | sequence record 158459 | chim-int-F 5'-TCTTACTGACATCCACTTTGCC-3'
GAAGCCGCTAGCGCTACCGGTCGCCACCATGGCCCCAAAGAAGAAGCGGAAGGTCGGTATCCACGGAGTC
CCAGCAGCCGACAAGAAGTACTCCATTGGGCTCGATATCGGCACAAACAGCGTCGGCTGGGCCGTCATTA
CGGACGAGTACAAGGTGCCGAGCAAAAAATTCAAAGTTCTGGGCAATACCGATCGCCACAGCATAAAGAA
GAACCTCATTGGCGCCCTCCTGTTCGACTCCGGGGAAACGGCCGAAGCCACGCGGCTCAAAAGAACAGCA
CGGCGCAGATATACCCGCAGAAAGAATCGGATCTGCTACCTGCAGGAGATCTTTAGTAATGAGATGGCTA
AGGTGGATGACTCTTTCTTCCATAGGCTGGAGGAGTCCTTTTTGGTGGAGGAGGATAAAAAGCACGAGCG
CCACCCAATCTTTGGCAATATCGTGGACGAGGTGGCGTACCATGAAAAGTACCCAACCATATATCATCTG
AGGAAGAAGCTTGTAGACAGTACTGATAAGGCTGACTTGCGGTTGATCTATCTCGCGCTGGCGCATATGA
TCAAATTTCGGGGACACTTCCTCATCGAGGGGGACCTGAACCCAGACAACAGCGATGTCGACAAACTCTT
TATCCAACTGGTTCAGACTTACAATCAGCTTTTCGAAGAGAACCCGATCAACGCATCCGGAGTTGACGCC
AAAGCAATCCTGAGCGCTAGGCTGTCCAAATCCCGGCGGCTCGAAAACCTCATCGCACAGCTCCCTGGGG
AGAAGAAGAACGGCCTGTTTGGTAATCTTATCGCCCTGTCACTCGGGCTGACCCCCAACTTTAAATCTAA
CTTCGACCTGGCCGAAGATGCCAAGCTTCAACTGAGCA
