>Addgene plasmid #80936 | pAAV-SMVP-Cas9N-U6-gRNA M3 | addgene partial sequence | sequence record 158460 | hU6-F 5'-GAGGGCCTATTTCCCATGATT-3'
AGGCTGTTAGAGAGATAATTAGAATTAATTTGACTGTAAACACAAAGATATTAGTACAAAATACGTGACG
TAGAAAGTAATAATTTCTTGGGTAGTTTGCAGTTTTAAAATTATGTTTTAAAATGGACTATCATATGCTT
ACCGTAACTTGAAAGTATTTCGATTTCTTGGCTTTATATATCTTGTGGAAAGGACGAAACACCGTCAAGC
CCAAAGTCTCTCCGGGACCTCTTGTTTTAGAGCTAGAAATAGCAAGTTAAAATAAGGCTAGTCCGTTATC
AACTTGAAAAAGTGGCACCGAGTCGGTGCTTTTTTTTCTAGAGGGCGGCCGCAGGTAGATAAGTAGCATG
GCGGGTTAATCATTAACTACAAGGAACCCCTAGTGATGGAGTTGGCCACTCCCTCTCTGCGCGCT
